Addgene plasmid #186904: sCatch-GFP-6xHIS
Purpose: Bacterial expression of soluble protein sfGFP-SpyCatcher-sfCherry1-10 with a 6xHIS tag
Depositing lab: Taekjip Ha & Allen Liu. Depositing organization: University of Michigan. Publication: Engineering Functional Membrane-Membrane Interfaces by InterSpy. Moghimianavval H, Patel C, Mohapatra S, Hwang SW, Kayikcioglu T, Bashirzadeh Y, Liu AP, Ha T. Small. 2022 May 26:e2202104. doi: 10.1002/smll.202202104. PubMed 35618485.
Backbone
  Vector backbone: pET-28b
  Vector type: Bacterial Expression
Growth in bacteria
  Bacterial resistance: Kanamycin, 50 μg/mL
  Growth temperature: 37°C
  Growth strain: DH5alpha
  Copy number: High Copy
Gene/Insert
  Gene/Insert name: sfGFP-SpyCatcher003-sfCherry1-10-6xHIS
  Species: Synthetic
  Tag / fusion protein: sfGFP (N terminal on insert); 6xHis (C terminal on insert)
  Cloning method: Gibson Cloning
Terms and licenses: Academic/Nonprofit Terms; Industry Terms: Not Available to Industry
Depositor comments: Please visit https://www.biorxiv.org/content/10.1101/2022.04.04.487023v1 for bioRxiv preprint.
How to cite: sCatch-GFP-6xHIS was a gift from Taekjip Ha & Allen Liu (Addgene plasmid # 186904 ; http://n2t.net/addgene:186904 ; RRID:Addgene_186904)
