[The description below was written by a language model from this plasmid's Addgene catalogue record and pLannotate feature annotations shown in this document.]
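Description:
sCatch-GFP-6xHIS is a bacterial expression plasmid built on the pET-28b backbone for producing a soluble, synthetic fusion protein, sfGFP-SpyCatcher003-sfCherry1-10, carrying a C-terminal 6xHis tag. It is propagated in E. coli under kanamycin selection (KanR, an aminoglycoside phosphotransferase) and replicates from a ColE1/pMB1-type origin. The catalogue lists it as high copy, although the feature table also shows the rop gene and bom region typical of pBR322-derived pET vectors. An f1 origin is present as well. The short TcR fragments and the predicted E. coli ORF appear to be backbone remnants rather than functional elements.

The open reading frame sits between a T7 promoter and T7 terminator, so expression depends on a host that supplies T7 RNA polymerase. The plasmid also carries lacI with its own promoter, the repressor used for IPTG-inducible control in pET systems, though no lac operator is annotated in the table. Superfolder GFP forms the N-terminal module. The unannotated stretch after it presumably corresponds to SpyCatcher003, which the annotation tool did not call. The downstream "sfCherry2 (fragment)" matches the sfCherry1-10 portion named in the record. The His tag is likewise not annotated, and the short "SET1" hit near the terminator is probably a partial match to backbone sequence.

SpyCatcher forms a covalent isopeptide bond with a SpyTag partner, and sfCherry1-10 is the large fragment of a split fluorescent protein that becomes fluorescent on complementation with its eleventh strand. sfGFP provides a constitutive signal, and the His tag permits metal-affinity purification. The associated work concerns engineered membrane-membrane interfaces, where this soluble protein would serve as the Catcher-side reagent.
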