Features (pLannotate 1.2.2; 17 found; start..end, strand, type, name):
      1..19      +  promoter       T7 promoter: promoter for bacteriophage T7 RNA polymerase
     58..771     +  CDS            superfolder GFP: GFP variant that folds robustly even when fused to poorly folded proteins (Pédelacq et al., 2006)
   1186..1809    +  CDS            sfCherry2 (fragment): sfCherry2 is a basic (constitutively fluorescent) fluorescent protein published in 2017, derived from Discosoma sp.. It is reported to be a monomer.
   1834..1883    +  CDS            SET1 (fragment): solubility-enhancement tag derived from T7 phage gene 10B
   1891..1938    +  terminator     T7 terminator: transcription terminator for bacteriophage T7 RNA polymerase
   1975..2403    +  rep_origin     f1 ori (sequence partly withheld): f1 bacteriophage origin of replication; arrow indicates direction of (+) strand synthesis
   2456..2513    +  promoter       AmpR promoter (fragment): bla
   2522..3337    -  CDS            KanR: aminoglycoside phosphotransferase; aph(3')-Ia; confers resistance to kanamycin in bacteria or G418 (Geneticin®) in eukaryotes
   3459..4047    +  rep_origin     ori: high-copy-number ColE1/pMB1/pBR322/pUC origin of replication
   4233..4372    -  misc_feature   bom: basis of mobility region from pBR322
   4474..4665    -  CDS            rop: Rop protein, which maintains plasmids at low copy number; rop
   4682..5062    +  CDS            YPB1_ECOLX: Protein predicted: Swiss-Prot protein existence level 4. From Escherichia coli.
   5134..5425    -  CDS            TcR (fragment): tetracycline efflux protein; tet; confers resistance to tetracycline
   5440..5461    -  protein_bind   CAP binding site: CAP binding activates transcription in the presence of cAMP. E. coli catabolite activator protein
   5474..6556    -  CDS            lacI: lac repressor; lacI; The lac repressor binds to the lac operator to inhibit transcription in E. coli. This inhibition can be relieved by adding lactose or isopropyl-β-D-thiogalactopyranoside (IPTG).
   6557..6634    -  promoter       lacI promoter: lacI
   6642..6921    -  CDS            TcR (fragment): tetracycline efflux protein; tet; confers resistance to tetracycline
>Addgene plasmid #186904 | sCatch-GFP-6xHIS | addgene full sequence | sequence record 368383 | Addgene NGS Result
TAATACGACTCACTATAGGATAGTAAGTCTTGAGACTAGAAAGTAAGGAGGTTTTTTATGCGTAAAGGCG
AAGAGCTGTTCACTGGTGTCGTCCCTATTCTGGTGGAACTGGATGGTGATGTCAACGGTCATAAGTTTTC
CGTGCGTGGCGAGGGTGAAGGTGACGCAACTAATGGTAAACTGACGCTGAAGTTCATCTGTACTACTGGT
AAACTGCCGGTACCTTGGCCGACTCTGGTAACGACGCTGACTTATGGTGTTCAGTGCTTTGCTCGTTATC
CGGACCATATGAAGCAGCATGACTTCTTCAAGTCCGCCATGCCGGAAGGCTATGTGCAGGAACGCACGAT
TTCCTTTAAGGATGACGGCACGTACAAAACGCGTGCGGAAGTGAAATTTGAAGGCGATACCCTGGTAAAC
CGCATTGAGCTGAAAGGCATTGACTTTAAAGAAGACGGCAATATCCTGGGCCATAAGCTGGAATACAATT
TTAACAGCCACAATGTTTACATCACCGCCGATAAACAAAAAAATGGCATTAAAGCGAATTTTAAAATTCG
CCACAACGTGGAGGATGGCAGCGTGCAGCTGGCTGATCACTACCAGCAAAACACTCCAATCGGTGATGGT
CCTGTTCTGCTGCCAGACAATCACTATCTGAGCACGCAAAGCGTTCTGTCTAAAGATCCGAACGAGAAAC
GCGATCATATGGTTCTGCTGGAGTTCGTAACCGCAGCGGGCATCACGCATGGTATGGATGAACTATACAA
AGAACAAAAACTCATCTCAGAAGAGGATCTGGGTTCCGGTGGCTCGGGTGGATCCATGGTGACCACACTG
TCCGGACTGTCTGGAGAGCAGGGACCATCCGGCGACATGACCACAGAGGAGGATTCTGCCACACACATCA
AGTTCAGCAAGAGGGACGAGGACGGAAGAGAGCTGGCAGGAGCAACCATGGAGCTGAGGGATAGCTCCGG
CAAGACCATCAGCACATGGATCTCCGACGGCCACGTGAAGGATTTCTACCTGTATCCCGGCAAGTACACC
TTTGTGGAGACAGCAGCACCAGACGGATATGAGGTGGCAACCCCTATCGAGTTTACAGTGAACGAGGACG
GACAGGTGACCGTGGATGGAGAGGCAACAGAGGGCGATGCACACACCGGATCTAGCGGATCTATGGAGGA
GGACAACATGGCCATCATCAAGGAGTTCATGAGATTCAAGGTGCACATGGAGGGCAGCGTGAACGGCCAC
GAGTTCGAGATCGAGGGCGAGGGCGAGGGCCACCCCTACGAGGGCACCCAGACCGCCAAGCTGAAGGTGA
CCAAGGGCGGCCCCCTGCCCTTCGCCTGGGACATCCTGAGCCCCCAGTTCATGTACGGCAGCAAGGCCTA
CGTGAAGCACCCCGCCGACATCCCCGACTACCTGAAGCTGAGCTTCCCCGAGGGCTTCACCTGGGAGAGA
GTGATGAACTTCGAGGACGGCGGCGTGGTGACCGTGACCCAGGACAGCAGCCTGCAGGACGGCCAGTTCA
TCTACAAGGTGAAGCTGCTGGGCATCAACTTCCCCAGCGACGGCCCCGTGATGCAGAAGAAGACCATGGG
CTGGGAGGCCAGCACCGAGAGAATGTACCCCGAGGACGGCGCCCTGAAGGGCGAGATCAACCAGAGACTG
AAGCTGAAGGACGGCGGCCACTACGACGCCGAGGTGAAGACCACCTACAAGGCCAAGAAGCCCGTGCAGC
TGCCCGGCGCCTACAACGTGGACATCAAGCTGGACATCACCAGCCACAACGAGGACCACCACCACCACCA
CCACTGAGATCCGGCTGCTAACAAAGCCCGAAAGGAAGCTGAGTTGGCTGCTGCCACCGCTGAGCAATAA
CTAGCATAACCCCTTGGGGCCTCTAAACGGGTCTTGAGGGGTTTTTTGCTGAAAGGAGGAACTATATCCG
GATTGGCGAATGGG
[124 nt withheld, positions 1975-2098]
C
[91 nt withheld, positions 2100-2190]
A
[49 nt withheld, positions 2192-2240]
CCTTTGACGTTGGAGTCCACGTTCTTT
[37 nt withheld, positions 2268-2304]
ACCCTATCTCGGTCTATTCTTTTGATTTATAAGGGATTTTGCCGATTTCGGCCTATTGGTTAAAAAATGA
GCTGATTTAACAAAAATTTAACGCGAATTTTAACAAAATATTAACGCTTACAATTTAGGTGGCACTTTTC
GGGGAAATGTGCGCGGAACCCCTATTTGTTTATTTTTCTAAATACATTCAAATATGTATCCGCTCATGAA
TTAATTCTTAGAAAAACTCATCGAGCATCAAATGAAACTGCAATTTATTCATATCAGGATTATCAATACC
ATATTTTTGAAAAAGCCGTTTCTGTAATGAAGGAGAAAACTCACCGAGGCAGTTCCATAGGATGGCAAGA
TCCTGGTATCGGTCTGCGATTCCGACTCGTCCAACATCAATACAACCTATTAATTTCCCCTCGTCAAAAA
TAAGGTTATCAAGTGAGAAATCACCATGAGTGACGACTGAATCCGGTGAGAATGGCAAAAGTTTATGCAT
TTCTTTCCAGACTTGTTCAACAGGCCAGCCATTACGCTCGTCATCAAAATCACTCGCATCAACCAAACCG
TTATTCATTCGTGATTGCGCCTGAGCGAGACGAAATACGCGATCGCTGTTAAAAGGACAATTACAAACAG
GAATCGAATGCAACCGGCGCAGGAACACTGCCAGCGCATCAACAATATTTTCACCTGAATCAGGATATTC
TTCTAATACCTGGAATGCTGTTTTCCCGGGGATCGCAGTGGTGAGTAACCATGCATCATCAGGAGTACGG
ATAAAATGCTTGATGGTCGGAAGAGGCATAAATTCCGTCAGCCAGTTTAGTCTGACCATCTCATCTGTAA
CATCATTGGCAACGCTACCTTTGCCATGTTTCAGAAACAACTCTGGCGCATCGGGCTTCCCATACAATCG
ATAGATTGTCGCACCTGATTGCCCGACATTATCGCGAGCCCATTTATACCCATATAAATCAGCATCCATG
TTGGAATTTAATCGCGGCCTAGAGCAAGACGTTTCCCGTTGAATATGGCTCATAACACCCCTTGTATTAC
TGTTTATGTAAGCAGACAGTTTTATTGTTCATGACCAAAATCCCTTAACGTGAGTTTTCGTTCCACTGAG
CGTCAGACCCCGTAGAAAAGATCAAAGGATCTTCTTGAGATCCTTTTTTTCTGCGCGTAATCTGCTGCTT
GCAAACAAAAAAACCACCGCTACCAGCGGTGGTTTGTTTGCCGGATCAAGAGCTACCAACTCTTTTTCCG
AAGGTAACTGGCTTCAGCAGAGCGCAGATACCAAATACTGTCCTTCTAGTGTAGCCGTAGTTAGGCCACC
ACTTCAAGAACTCTGTAGCACCGCCTACATACCTCGCTCTGCTAATCCTGTTACCAGTGGCTGCTGCCAG
TGGCGATAAGTCGTGTCTTACCGGGTTGGACTCAAGACGATAGTTACCGGATAAGGCGCAGCGGTCGGGC
TGAACGGGGGGTTCGTGCACACAGCCCAGCTTGGAGCGAACGACCTACACCGAACTGAGATACCTACAGC
GTGAGCTATGAGAAAGCGCCACGCTTCCCGAAGGGAGAAAGGCGGACAGGTATCCGGTAAGCGGCAGGGT
CGGAACAGGAGAGCGCACGAGGGAGCTTCCAGGGGGAAACGCCTGGTATCTTTATAGTCCTGTCGGGTTT
CGCCACCTCTGACTTGAGCGTCGATTTTTGTGATGCTCGTCAGGGGGGCGGAGCCTATGGAAAAACGCCA
GCAACGCGGCCTTTTTACGGTTCCTGGCCTTTTGCTGGCCTTTTGCTCACATGTTCTTTCCTGCGTTATC
CCCTGATTCTGTGGATAACCGTATTACCGCCTTTGAGTGAGCTGATACCGCTCGCCGCAGCCGAACGACC
GAGCGCAGCGAGTCAGTGAGCGAGGAAGCGGAAGAGCGCCTGATGCGGTATTTTCTCCTTACGCATCTGT
GCGGTATTTCACACCGCAATGGTGCACTCTCAGTACAATCTGCTCTGATGCCGCATAGTTAAGCCAGTAT
ACACTCCGCTATCGCTACGTGACTGGGTCATGGCTGCGCCCCGACACCCGCCAACACCCGCTGACGCGCC
CTGACGGGCTTGTCTGCTCCCGGCATCCGCTTACAGACAAGCTGTGACCGTCTCCGGGAGCTGCATGTGT
CAGAGGTTTTCACCGTCATCACCGAAACGCGCGAGGCAGCTGCGGTAAAGCTCATCAGCGTGGTCGTGAA
GCGATTCACAGATGTCTGCCTGTTCATCCGCGTCCAGCTCGTTGAGTTTCTCCAGAAGCGTTAATGTCTG
GCTTCTGATAAAGCGGGCCATGTTAAGGGCGGTTTTTTCCTGTTTGGTCACTGATGCCTCCGTGTAAGGG
GGATTTCTGTTCATGGGGGTAATGATACCGATGAAACGAGAGAGGATGCTCACGATACGGGTTACTGATG
ATGAACATGCCCGGTTACTGGAACGTTGTGAGGGTAAACAACTGGCGGTATGGATGCGGCGGGACCAGAG
AAAAATCACTCAGGGTCAATGCCAGCGCTTCGTTAATACAGATGTAGGTGTTCCACAGGGTAGCCAGCAG
CATCCTGCGATGCAGATCCGGAACATAATGGTGCAGGGCGCTGACTTCCGCGTTTCCAGACTTTACGAAA
CACGGAAACCGAAGACCATTCATGTTGTTGCTCAGGTCGCAGACGTTTTGCAGCAGCAGTCGCTTCACGT
TCGCTCGCGTATCGGTGATTCATTCTGCTAACCAGTAAGGCAACCCCGCCAGCCTAGCCGGGTCCTCAAC
GACAGGAGCACGATCATGCGCACCCGTGGGGCCGCCATGCCGGCGATAATGGCCTGCTTCTCGCCGAAAC
GTTTGGTGGCGGGACCAGTGACGAAGGCTTGAGCGAGGGCGTGCAAGATTCCGAATACCGCAAGCGACAG
GCCGATCATCGTCGCGCTCCAGCGAAAGCGGTCCTCGCCGAAAATGACCCAGAGCGCTGCCGGCACCTGT
CCTACGAGTTGCATGATAAAGAAGACAGTCATAAGTGCGGCGACGATAGTCATGCCCCGCGCCCACCGGA
AGGAGCTGACTGGGTTGAAGGCTCTCAAGGGCATCGGTCGAGATCCCGGTGCCTAATGAGTGAGCTAACT
TACATTAATTGCGTTGCGCTCACTGCCCGCTTTCCAGTCGGGAAACCTGTCGTGCCAGCTGCATTAATGA
ATCGGCCAACGCGCGGGGAGAGGCGGTTTGCGTATTGGGCGCCAGGGTGGTTTTTCTTTTCACCAGTGAG
ACGGGCAACAGCTGATTGCCCTTCACCGCCTGGCCCTGAGAGAGTTGCAGCAAGCGGTCCACGCTGGTTT
GCCCCAGCAGGCGAAAATCCTGTTTGATGGTGGTTAACGGCGGGATATAACATGAGCTGTCTTCGGTATC
GTCGTATCCCACTACCGAGATATCCGCACCAACGCGCAGCCCGGACTCGGTAATGGCGCGCATTGCGCCC
AGCGCCATCTGATCGTTGGCAACCAGCATCGCAGTGGGAACGATGCCCTCATTCAGCATTTGCATGGTTT
GTTGAAAACCGGACATGGCACTCCAGTCGCCTTCCCGTTCCGCTATCGGCTGAATTTGATTGCGAGTGAG
ATATTTATGCCAGCCAGCCAGACGCAGACGCGCCGAGACAGAACTTAATGGGCCCGCTAACAGCGCGATT
TGCTGGTGACCCAATGCGACCAGATGCTCCACGCCCAGTCGCGTACCGTCTTCATGGGAGAAAATAATAC
TGTTGATGGGTGTCTGGTCAGAGACATCAAGAAATAACGCCGGAACATTAGTGCAGGCAGCTTCCACAGC
AATGGCATCCTGGTCATCCAGCGGATAGTTAATGATCAGCCCACTGACGCGTTGCGCGAGAAGATTGTGC
ACCGCCGCTTTACAGGCTTCGACGCCGCTTCGTTCTACCATCGACACCACCACGCTGGCACCCAGTTGAT
CGGCGCGAGATTTAATCGCCGCGACAATTTGCGACGGCGCGTGCAGGGCCAGACTGGAGGTGGCAACGCC
AATCAGCAACGACTGTTTGCCCGCCAGTTGTTGTGCCACGCGGTTGGGAATGTAATTCAGCTCCGCCATC
GCCGCTTCCACTTTTTCCCGCGTTTTCGCAGAAACGTGGCTGGCCTGGTTCACCACGCGGGAAACGGTCT
GATAAGAGACACCGGCATACTCTGCGACATCGTATAACGTTACTGGTTTCACATTCACCACCCTGAATTG
ACTCTCTTCCGGGCGCTATCATGCCATACCGCGAAAGGTTTTGCGCCATTCGATGGTGTCCGGGATCTCG
ACGCTCTCCCTTATGCGACTCCTGCATTAGGAAGCAGCCCAGTAGTAGGTTGAGGCCGTTGAGCACCGCC
GCCGCAAGGAATGGTGCATGCAAGGAGATGGCGCCCAACAGTCCCCCGGCCACGGGGCCTGCCACCATAC
CCACGCCGAAACAAGCGCTCATGAGCCCGAAGTGGCGAGCCCGATCTTCCCCATCGGTGATGTCGGCGAT
ATAGGCGCCAGCAACCGCACCTGTGGCGCCGGTGATGCCGGCCACGATGCGTCCGGCGTAGAGGATCGAG
ATCTCGATCCCGCGAAAT
